>Addgene plasmid #131203 | pcDNA5-FRT-TO-EGFP-RIP2_S176E | addgene full sequence | sequence record 255801 | Addgene NGS Result
GTGATGCGGTTTTGGCAGTACATCAATGGGCGTGGATAGCGGTTTGACTCACGGGGATTTCCAAGTCTCC
ACCCCATTGACGTCAATGGGAGTTTGTTTTGGCACCAAAATCAACGGGACTTTCCAAAATGTCGTAACAA
CTCCGCCCCATTGACGCAAATGGGCGGTAGGCGTGTACGGTGGGAGGTCTATATAAGCAGAGCTCTCCCT
ATCAGTGATAGAGATCTCCCTATCAGTGATAGAGATCGTCGACGAGCTCGTTTAGTGAACCGTCAGATCG
CCTGGAGACGCCATCCACGCTGTTTTGACCTCCATAGAAGACACCGGGACCGATCCAGCCTCCGGACTCT
AGCGTTTAAACTTAAGCTTGGTACCGAGCTCGGATCCACTAGTCCAGTGTGGTGGAATTCTGCAGATATC
CAGCACAGTGGCGGCCGCGCCACCATGGTGAGCAAGGGCGAGGAGCTGTTCACCGGGGTGGTGCCCATCC
TGGTCGAGCTGGACGGCGACGTAAACGGCCACAAGTTCAGCGTGTCCGGCGAGGGCGAGGGCGATGCCAC
CTACGGCAAGCTGACCCTGAAGTTCATCTGCACCACCGGCAAGCTGCCCGTGCCCTGGCCCACCCTCGTG
ACCACCCTGACCTACGGCGTGCAGTGCTTCAGCCGCTACCCCGACCACATGAAGCAGCACGACTTCTTCA
AGTCCGCCATGCCCGAAGGCTACGTCCAGGAGCGCACCATCTTCTTCAAGGACGACGGCAACTACAAGAC
CCGCGCCGAGGTGAAGTTCGAGGGCGACACCCTGGTGAACCGCATCGAGCTGAAGGGCATCGACTTCAAG
GAGGACGGCAACATCCTGGGGCACAAGCTGGAGTACAACTACAACAGCCACAACGTCTATATCATGGCCG
ACAAGCAGAAGAACGGCATCAAGGTGAACTTCAAGATCCGCCACAACATCGAGGACGGCAGCGTGCAGCT
CGCCGACCACTACCAGCAGAACACCCCCATCGGCGACGGCCCCGTGCTGCTGCCCGACAACCACTACCTG
AGCACCCAGTCCGCCCTGAGCAAAGACCCCAACGAGAAGCGCGATCACATGGTCCTGCTGGAGTTCGTGA
CCGCCGCCGGGATCACTCTCGGCATGGACGAGCTGTACAAGGGATCCCCCGGGCTGCAGGAATTCAGGAA
CGGGGAGGCCATCTGCAGCGCCCTGCCCACCATTCCCTACCACAAACTCGCCGACCTGCGCTACCTGAGC
CGCGGCGCCTCTGGCACTGTGTCGTCCGCCCGCCACGCAGACTGGCGCGTCCAGGTGGCCGTGAAGCACC
TGCACATCCACACTCCGCTGCTCGACAGTGAAAGAAAGGATGTCTTAAGAGAAGCTGAAATTTTACACAA
AGCTAGATTTAGTTACATTCTTCCAATTTTGGGAATTTGCAATGAGCCTGAATTTTTGGGAATAGTTACT
GAATACATGCCAAATGGATCATTAAATGAACTCCTACATAGGAAAACTGAATATCCTGATGTTGCTTGGC
CATTGAGATTTCGCATCCTGCATGAAATTGCCCTTGGTGTAAATTACCTGCACAATATGACTCCTCCTTT
ACTTCATCATGACTTGAAGACTCAGAATATCTTATTGGACAATGAATTTCATGTTAAGATTGCAGATTTT
GGTTTATCAAAGTGGCGCATGATGTCCCTCGAACAGTCACGAAGTAGCAAATCTGCACCAGAAGGAGGGA
CAATTATCTATATGCCACCTGAAAACTATGAACCTGGACAAAAATCAAGGGCCAGTATCAAGCACGATAT
ATATAGCTATGCAGTTATCACATGGGAAGTGTTATCCAGAAAACAGCCTTTTGAAGATGTCACCAATCCT
TTGCAGATAATGTATAGTGTGTCACAAGGACATCGACCTGTTATTAATGAAGAAAGTTTGCCATATGATA
TACCTCACCGAGCACGTATGATCTCTCTAATAGAAAGTGGATGGGCACAAAATCCAGATGAAAGACCATC
TTTCTTAAAATGTTTAATAGAACTTGAACCAGTTTTGAGAACATTTGAAGAGATAACTTTTCTTGAAGCT
GTTATTCAGCTAAAGAAAACAAAGTTACAGAGTGTTTCAAGTGCCATTCACCTATGTGACAAGAAGAAAA
TGGAATTATCTCTGAACATACCTGTAAATCATGGTCCACAAGAGGAATCATGTGGATCCTCTCAGCTCCA
TGAAAATAGTGGTTCTCCTGAAACTTCAAGGTCCCTGCCAGCTCCTCAAGACAATGATTTTTTATCTAGA
AAAGCTCAAGACTGTTATTTTATGAAGCTGCATCACTGTCCTGGAAATCACAGTTGGGATAGCACCATTT
CTGGATCTCAAAGGGCTGCATTCTGTGATCACAAGACCACTCCATGCTCTTCAGCAATAATAAATCCACT
CTCAACTGCAGGAAACTCAGAACGTCTGCAGCCTGGTATAGCCCAGCAGTGGATCCAGAGCAAAAGGGAA
GACATTGTGAACCAAATGACAGAAGCCTGCCTTAACCAGTCGCTAGATGCCCTTCTGTCCAGGGACTTGA
TCATGAAAGAGGACTATGAACTTGTTAGTACCAAGCCTACAAGGACCTCAAAAGTCAGACAATTACTAGA
CACTACTGACATCCAAGGAGAAGAATTTGCCAAAGTTATAGTACAAAAATTGAAAGATAACAAACAAATG
GGTCTTCAGCCTTACCCGGAAATACTTGTGGTTTCTAGATCACCATCTTTAAATTTACTTCAAAATAAAA
GCATGTAAGTGACTGCTCGAGTCTAGAGGGCCCGTTTAAACCCGCTGATCAGCCTCGACTGTGCCTTCTA
GTTGCCAGCCATCTGTTGTTTGCCCCTCCCCCGTGCCTTCCTTGACCCTGGAAGGTGCCACTCCCACTGT
CCTTTCCTAATAAAATGAGGAAATTGCATCGCATTGTCTGAGTAGGTGTCATTCTATTCTGGGGGGTGGG
GTGGGGCAGGACAGCAAGGGGGAGGATTGGGAAGACAATAGCAGGCATGCTGGGGATGCGGTGGGCTCTA
TGGCTTCTGAGGCGGAAAGAACCAGCTGGGGCTCTAGGGGGTATCCCC
[124 nt withheld, positions 3129-3252]
C
[91 nt withheld, positions 3254-3344]
AGGGTGATGGTTCACGTACCTAGAAGTTCCTATTCCGAAGTTCCTATTCTCTAGAAAGTATAGGAACTTC
CTTGGCCAAAAAGCCTGAACTCACCGCGACGTCTGTCGAGAAGTTTCTGATCGAAAAGTTCGACAGCGTC
TCCGACCTGATGCAGCTCTCGGAGGGCGAAGAATCTCGTGCTTTCAGCTTCGATGTAGGAGGGCGTGGAT
ATGTCCTGCGGGTAAATAGCTGCGCCGATGGTTTCTACAAAGATCGTTATGTTTATCGGCACTTTGCATC
GGCCGCGCTCCCGATTCCGGAAGTGCTTGACATTGGGGAATTCAGCGAGAGCCTGACCTATTGCATCTCC
CGCCGTGCACAGGGTGTCACGTTGCAAGACCTGCCTGAAACCGAACTGCCCGCTGTTCTGCAGCCGGTCG
CGGAGGCCATGGATGCGATCGCTGCGGCCGATCTTAGCCAGACGAGCGGGTTCGGCCCATTCGGACCGCA
AGGAATCGGTCAATACACTACATGGCGTGATTTCATATGCGCGATTGCTGATCCCCATGTGTATCACTGG
CAAACTGTGATGGACGACACCGTCAGTGCGTCCGTCGCGCAGGCTCTCGATGAGCTGATGCTTTGGGCCG
AGGACTGCCCCGAAGTCCGGCACCTCGTGCACGCGGATTTCGGCTCCAACAATGTCCTGACGGACAATGG
CCGCATAACAGCGGTCATTGACTGGAGCGAGGCGATGTTCGGGGATTCCCAATACGAGGTCGCCAACATC
TTCTTCTGGAGGCCGTGGTTGGCTTGTATGGAGCAGCAGACGCGCTACTTCGAGCGGAGGCATCCGGAGC
TTGCAGGATCGCCGCGGCTCCGGGCGTATATGCTCCGCATTGGTCTTGACCAACTCTATCAGAGCTTGGT
TGACGGCAATTTCGATGATGCAGCTTGGGCGCAGGGTCGATGCGACGCAATCGTCCGATCCGGAGCCGGG
ACTGTCGGGCGTACACAAATCGCCCGCAGAAGCGCGGCCGTCTGGACCGATGGCTGTGTAGAAGTACTCG
CCGATAGTGGAAACCGACGCCCCAGCACTCGTCCGAGGGCAAAGGAATAGCACGTACTACGAGATTTCGA
TTCCACCGCCGCCTTCTATGAAAGGTTGGGCTTCGGAATCGTTTTCCGGGACGCCGGCTGGATGATCCTC
CAGCGCGGGGATCTCATGCTGGAGTTCTTCGCCCACCCCAACTTGTTTATTGCAGCTTATAATGGTTACA
AATAAAGCAATAGCATCACAAATTTCACAAATAAAGCATTTTTTTCACTGCATTCTAGTTGTGGTTTGTC
CAAACTCATCAATGTATCTTATCATGTCTGTATACCGTCGACCTCTAGCTAGAGCTTGGCGTAATCATGG
TCATAGCTGTTTCCTGTGTGAAATTGTTATCCGCTCACAATTCCACACAACATACGAGCCGGAAGCATAA
AGTGTAAAGCCTGGGGTGCCTAATGAGTGAGCTAACTCACATTAATTGCGTTGCGCTCACTGCCCGCTTT
CCAGTCGGGAAACCTGTCGTGCCAGCTGCATTAATGAATCGGCCAACGCGCGGGGAGAGGCGGTTTGCGT
ATTGGGCGCTCTTCCGCTTCCTCGCTCACTGACTCGCTGCGCTCGGTCGTTCGGCTGCGGCGAGCGGTAT
CAGCTCACTCAAAGGCGGTAATACGGTTATCCACAGAATCAGGGGATAACGCAGGAAAGAACATGTGAGC
AAAAGGCCAGCAAAAGGCCAGGAACCGTAAAAAGGCCGCGTTGCTGGCGTTTTTCCATAGGCTCCGCCCC
CCTGACGAGCATCACAAAAATCGACGCTCAAGTCAGAGGTGGCGAAACCCGACAGGACTATAAAGATACC
AGGCGTTTCCCCCTGGAAGCTCCCTCGTGCGCTCTCCTGTTCCGACCCTGCCGCTTACCGGATACCTGTC
CGCCTTTCTCCCTTCGGGAAGCGTGGCGCTTTCTCATAGCTCACGCTGTAGGTATCTCAGTTCGGTGTAG
GTCGTTCGCTCCAAGCTGGGCTGTGTGCACGAACCCCCCGTTCAGCCCGACCGCTGCGCCTTATCCGGTA
ACTATCGTCTTGAGTCCAACCCGGTAAGACACGACTTATCGCCACTGGCAGCAGCCACTGGTAACAGGAT
TAGCAGAGCGAGGTATGTAGGCGGTGCTACAGAGTTCTTGAAGTGGTGGCCTAACTACGGCTACACTAGA
AGAACAGTATTTGGTATCTGCGCTCTGCTGAAGCCAGTTACCTTCGGAAAAAGAGTTGGTAGCTCTTGAT
CCGGCAAACAAACCACCGCTGGTAGCGGTGGTTTTTTTGTTTGCAAGCAGCAGATTACGCGCAGAAAAAA
AGGATCTCAAGAAGATCCTTTGATCTTTTCTACGGGGTCTGACGCTCAGTGGAACGAAAACTCACGTTAA
GGGATTTTGGTCATGAGATTATCAAAAAGGATCTTCACCTAGATCCTTTTAAATTAAAAATGAAGTTTTA
AATCAATCTAAAGTATATATGAGTAAACTTGGTCTGACAGTTACCAATGCTTAATCAGTGAGGCACCTAT
CTCAGCGATCTGTCTATTTCGTTCATCCATAGTTGCCTGACTCCCCGTCGTGTAGATAACTACGATACGG
GAGGGCTTACCATCTGGCCCCAGTGCTGCAATGATACCGCGAGACCCACGCTCACCGGCTCCAGATTTAT
CAGCAATAAACCAGCCAGCCGGAAGGGCCGAGCGCAGAAGTGGTCCTGCAACTTTATCCGCCTCCATCCA
GTCTATTAATTGTTGCCGGGAAGCTAGAGTAAGTAGTTCGCCAGTTAATAGTTTGCGCAACGTTGTTGCC
ATTGCTACAGGCATCGTGGTGTCACGCTCGTCGTTTGGTATGGCTTCATTCAGCTCCGGTTCCCAACGAT
CAAGGCGAGTTACATGATCCCCCATGTTGTGCAAAAAAGCGGTTAGCTCCTTCGGTCCTCCGATCGTTGT
CAGAAGTAAGTTGGCCGCAGTGTTATCACTCATGGTTATGGCAGCACTGCATAATTCTCTTACTGTCATG
CCATCCGTAAGATGCTTTTCTGTGACTGGTGAGTACTCAACCAAGTCATTCTGAGAATAGTGTATGCGGC
GACCGAGTTGCTCTTGCCCGGCGTCAATACGGGATAATACCGCGCCACATAGCAGAACTTTAAAAGTGCT
CATCATTGGAAAACGTTCTTCGGGGCGAAAACTCTCAAGGATCTTACCGCTGTTGAGATCCAGTTCGATG
TAACCCACTCGTGCACCCAACTGATCTTCAGCATCTTTTACTTTCACCAGCGTTTCTGGGTGAGCAAAAA
CAGGAAGGCAAAATGCCGCAAAAAAGGGAATAAGGGCGACACGGAAATGTTGAATACTCATACTCTTCCT
TTTTCAATATTATTGAAGCATTTATCAGGGTTATTGTCTCATGAGCGGATACATATTTGAATGTATTTAG
AAAAATAAACAAATAGGGGTTCCGCGCACATTTCCCCGAAAAGTGCCACCTGACGTCGACGGATCGGGAG
ATCTCCCGATCCCCTATGGTGCACTCTCAGTACAATCTGCTCTGATGCCGCATAGTTAAGCCAGTATCTG
CTCCCTGCTTGTGTGTTGGAGGTCGCTGAGTAGTGCGCGAGCAAAATTTAAGCTACAACAAGGCAAGGCT
TGACCGACAATTGCATGAAGAATCTGCTTAGGGTTAGGCGTTTTGCGCTGCTTCGCGATGTACGGGCCAG
ATATACGCGTTGACATTGATTATTGACTAGTTATTAATAGTAATCAATTACGGGGTCATTAGTTCATAGC
CCATATATGGAGTTCCGCGTTACATAACTTACGGTAAATGGCCCGCCTGGCTGACCGCCCAACGACCCCC
GCCCATTGACGTCAATAATGACGTATGTTCCCATAGTAACGCCAATAGGGACTTTCCATTGACGTCAATG
GGTGGAGTATTTACGGTAAACTGCCCACTTGGCAGTACATCAAGTGTATCATATGCCAAGTACGCCCCCT
ATTGACGTCAATGACGGTAAATGGCCCGCCTGGCATTATGCCCAGTACATGACCTTATGGGACTTTCCTA
CTTGGCAGTACATCTACGTATTAGTCATCGCTATTACCATG
Features (pLannotate 1.2.2; 23 found; start..end, strand, type, name):
      1..204     +  promoter       CMV promoter: human cytomegalovirus (CMV) immediate early promoter
    206..225     +  promoter       PLtetO-1 promoter (fragment): modified phage lambda PL promoter with tet operator sites (Lutz and Bujard, 1997)
    227..246     +  promoter       PLtetO-1 promoter (fragment): modified phage lambda PL promoter with tet operator sites (Lutz and Bujard, 1997)
    254..287     +  promoter       TRE3GV promoter (fragment): 3rd-generation Tet-responsive promoter that can be activated by binding of Tet-On® 3G, optimized for retroviral and lentiviral vectors
    445..1161    +  CDS            EGFP: EGFP is a basic (constitutively fluorescent) green fluorescent protein published in 1996, derived from Aequorea victoria. It is reported to be a rapidly-maturing weak dimer with moderate acid sensitivity.
   1162..1185    +  misc_feature   MCS (fragment): pBluescript multiple cloning site
   1189..2805    +  CDS            RIPK2: RIPK2_HUMAN - Also known as CARDIAK, RICK, RIP2. Experimental evidence at protein level: Swiss-Prot protein existence level 1. Serine/threonine/tyrosine kinase that plays an essential role in modulation of innate and adaptive immune responses. Upon stimulation by bacterial peptidoglycans, NOD1 and NOD2 are activated, oligomerize and recruit RIPK2 through CARD-CARD domains. Contributes to the tyrosine phosphorylation of the guanine exchange factor ARHGEF2 through Src tyrosine kinase leading to NF-kappaB activation by NOD2. Once recruited, RIPK2 autophosphorylates and undergoes 'Lys-63'-linked p
   2859..3083    +  polyA_signal   bGH poly(A) signal: bovine growth hormone polyadenylation signal
   3087..3108    +  promoter       SV40 promoter (fragment): SV40 enhancer and early promoter
   3129..3362    +  rep_origin     f1 ori (fragment) (sequence partly withheld): f1 bacteriophage origin of replication; arrow indicates direction of (+) strand synthesis
   3367..3414    +  protein_bind   FRT: FLP-mediated recombination occurs in the 8-bp core sequence TCTAGAAA (Turan and Bode, 2011). FLP recombinase from the Saccharomyces cerevisiae 2μ plasmid
   3422..4444    +  CDS            HygR: aminoglycoside phosphotransferase from E. coli; aph(4)-Ia; confers resistance to hygromycin
   4454..4579    +  CDS            ble (fragment): BLE_KLEPN - Experimental evidence at protein level: Swiss-Prot protein existence level 1. Binding protein with a strong affinity to the bleomycin family of antibiotics. Binds to CL990; an antimitotic-antibiotic compound. From Klebsiella pneumoniae.
   4574..4695    +  polyA_signal   SV40 poly(A) signal: SV40 polyadenylation signal
   4768..4784    -  protein_bind   lac operator: The lac repressor binds to the lac operator to inhibit transcription in E. coli. This inhibition can be relieved by adding lactose or isopropyl-β-D-thiogalactopyranoside (IPTG). lac repressor encoded by lacI
   4792..4822    -  promoter       lac promoter: promoter for the E. coli lac operon
   4837..4858    -  protein_bind   CAP binding site: CAP binding activates transcription in the presence of cAMP. E. coli catabolite activator protein
   4871..4963    -  CDS            lacI (fragment): lac repressor; lacI; The lac repressor binds to the lac operator to inhibit transcription in E. coli. This inhibition can be relieved by adding lactose or isopropyl-β-D-thiogalactopyranoside (IPTG).
   5146..5734    -  rep_origin     ori: high-copy-number ColE1/pMB1/pBR322/pUC origin of replication
   5905..6765    -  CDS            AmpR: β-lactamase; bla; confers resistance to ampicillin, carbenicillin, and related antibiotics
   6766..6870    -  promoter       AmpR promoter: bla
   6929..6981    -  misc_feature   bom (fragment): basis of mobility region from pBR322
   7136..7515    +  enhancer       CMV enhancer: human cytomegalovirus immediate early enhancer
