[The description below was written by a language model from this plasmid's Addgene catalogue record and pLannotate feature annotations shown in this document.]
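Description:
pcDNA5-FRT-TO-EGFP-RIP2_S176E is a mammalian expression plasmid built on the pcDNA5-FRT-TO backbone, designed for tetracycline-regulated expression and for site-specific genomic integration by FLP recombinase. In bacteria it is maintained through a high-copy ColE1/pUC-type origin and selected with ampicillin via the β-lactamase gene. The sequenced record is about 7.5 kb, and its feature table matches the catalogue description.

The payload is human RIPK2 (also called RIP2, RICK or CARDIAK), a kinase that acts downstream of the NOD1 and NOD2 peptidoglycan sensors to drive NF-κB activation. It carries an S176E substitution and is fused at its N terminus to EGFP through a short linker derived from a multiple cloning site. The listed insert size of roughly 2.4 kb corresponds to the EGFP–RIPK2 fusion. Transcription is driven by the CMV enhancer and immediate-early promoter, followed by two short tet operator elements (annotated as PLtetO-1 fragments). In cells that express the Tet repressor the promoter is therefore held off until tetracycline or doxycycline is added. A bovine growth hormone polyadenylation signal terminates the transcript.

Downstream lies an FRT site directly preceding a hygromycin resistance coding sequence with an SV40 polyadenylation signal. No complete promoter is annotated upstream of this gene. In this backbone, resistance normally arises only after FLP-mediated recombination places the gene behind a promoter at a genomic FRT docking site, which allows selection of isogenic stable lines with a single inducible copy. The associated publication concerns XIAP control of RIPK2 signalling and the deposition of RIPK2 in speck-like structures, which suggests use of the fluorescent fusion to image how the residue 176 mutation affects RIPK2 localisation and signalling.
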