Addgene plasmid #131203: pcDNA5-FRT-TO-EGFP-RIP2_S176E
Purpose: mammalian expression, tet R
Depositing lab: Thomas Kufer. Depositing organization: Universitaet Hohenheim. Publication: XIAP controls RIPK2 signaling by preventing its deposition in speck-like structures. Ellwanger K, Briese S, Arnold C, Kienes I, Heim V, Nachbur U, Kufer TA. Life Sci Alliance. 2019 Jul 26;2(4). pii: 2/4/e201900346. doi: 10.26508/lsa.201900346. Print 2019 Aug. PubMed 31350258.
Backbone
  Vector backbone: pcDNA5-FRT-TO
  Vector type: Mammalian Expression
Growth in bacteria
  Bacterial resistance: Ampicillin, 100 μg/mL
  Growth temperature: 37°C
  Growth strain: DH5alpha
  Copy number: High Copy
Gene/Insert
  Gene/Insert name: RIPK2 S176E
  Species: H. sapiens (human)
  Insert size (bp): 2400
  Mutation: S176E
  Entrez Gene: RIPK2 (a.k.a. CARD3, CARDIAK, CCK, GIG30, RICK, RIP2)
  Promoter: pCMV
  Tag / fusion protein: EGFP (N terminal on insert)
  Cloning method: Restriction Enzyme; 5′ cloning site NotI (not destroyed); 3′ cloning site XhoI (not destroyed)
  Sequencing primers: 5′ CMV-F
Terms and licenses: Academic/Nonprofit Terms; Industry Terms: Not Available to Industry
How to cite: pcDNA5-FRT-TO-EGFP-RIP2_S176E was a gift from Thomas Kufer (Addgene plasmid # 131203 ; http://n2t.net/addgene:131203 ; RRID:Addgene_131203)
